Addgene plasmid #26329: pcDNA3.2/V5 mmu-mir-139
Depositing lab: David Bartel. Depositing organization: Whitehead Institute for Biomedical Research. Publication: Mammalian microRNAs: experimental evaluation of novel and previously annotated genes. Chiang HR, Schoenfeld LW, Ruby JG, Auyeung VC, Spies N, Baek D, Johnston WK, Russ C, Luo S, Babiarz JE, Blelloch R, Schroth GP, Nusbaum C, Bartel DP. Genes Dev. 2010 May 15. 24(10):992-1009. 10.1101/gad.1884710 PubMed 20413612.
Backbone
  Vector backbone: pcDNA3.2/V5-DEST
  Backbone manufacturer: Invitrogen
  Backbone size w/o insert (bp): 7711
  Vector type: Mammalian Expression
  Selectable markers: Neomycin (select with G418)
Growth in bacteria
  Bacterial resistance: Ampicillin, 100 μg/mL
  Growth temperature: 37°C
  Growth strain: DH5alpha
  Copy number: Unknown
Gene/Insert
  Gene/Insert name: mmu-mir-139 (alt names: mir 139; mir-139)
  Species: M. musculus (mouse)
  Insert size (bp): 319
  Entrez Gene: Mir139 (a.k.a. Mirn139, mir-139, mmu-mir-139)
  Cloning method: Gateway Cloning
  Sequencing primers: 5′ CMV-F; 3′ V5 reverse (5′-ACCGAGGAGAGGGTTAGGGAT-3′ )
Terms and licenses: Academic/Nonprofit Terms; Industry Terms: Not Available to Industry
Depositor comments: pre-miRNA hairpins and the surrounding regions were amplified from mouse BL6 genomic DNA using Pfu Polymerase and primers with Gateway (Invitrogen)- compatible ends designed to anneal about 100 nt upstream of and downstream from the miRNA hairpins. PCR products were inserted into Gateway vector pDONR221 and subsequently into pcDNA3.2/V5-DEST.
How to cite: pcDNA3.2/V5 mmu-mir-139 was a gift from David Bartel (Addgene plasmid # 26329 ; http://n2t.net/addgene:26329 ; RRID:Addgene_26329)
