[The description below was written by a language model from this plasmid's Addgene catalogue record.]
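Description:
pcDNA3.2/V5 mmu-mir-139 is a mammalian expression plasmid built on the commercial Gateway destination vector pcDNA3.2/V5-DEST (about 7.7 kb before the insert). It is propagated in E. coli under ampicillin selection, and it carries a neomycin resistance marker so that transfected mammalian cells can be selected with G418. The record does not state the copy number, and no feature table is provided, so the details of the origin of replication and other backbone elements are not documented here.

The insert is a 319 bp fragment of mouse genomic DNA spanning the Mir139 locus. It contains the pre-miRNA hairpin for mmu-mir-139 together with roughly 100 nt of native flanking sequence on each side. This fragment was amplified from BL6 genomic DNA with primers bearing Gateway-compatible ends, recombined into the entry vector pDONR221, and then transferred into the destination vector. Keeping the flanking genomic context means the transcript resembles a short primary miRNA, which the cell's own miRNA biogenesis machinery can recognise and process into the mature miRNA. The promoter is not listed explicitly, but the use of a CMV forward sequencing primer is consistent with the CMV promoter that drives expression in pcDNA3-series vectors. The V5 epitope sequence of the backbone lies downstream of the insert, where the reverse sequencing primer anneals, and it has no role for a non-coding hairpin transcript.

The construct is suited to overexpressing mir-139 in cultured mammalian cells. The associated publication title indicates that it belongs to work experimentally evaluating novel and previously annotated mammalian miRNA genes.
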