>Addgene plasmid #26329 | pcDNA3.2/V5 mmu-mir-139 | depositor partial sequence | sequence record 12413 | Author sequence
GGAGGAGTGGGAGGTCCAGGGGGGGACCAGCTATGGTAAGGGATGAGAGAAGCCAACAGTTGTCCCAAGG
GTCCCCCTCAGGGAGTGGAGGTTCCCCTGGGAGGCGCCAGGACAGGCGCAGGTGTATTCTACAGTGCACG
TGTCTCCAGTGTGGCTCGGAGGCTGGAGACGCGGCCCTGTTGGAGTAACAACTGAAGCCAGAGTCTTCGA
AGGGTGGTGGGCTAAGGGGGAAGAGGGCATGGTGGGCAAAAGAAAGGGGGTGGGGGAGAGAGAAAAGGAG
GACAAGGGGGCCCCTTCCTGTAGTACTTGGCTCTTGAGC
