>Addgene plasmid #26329 | pcDNA3.2/V5 mmu-mir-139 | addgene partial sequence | sequence record 32481 | 26329 with CMV-F
TGGCTACTAGAGAACCCACTGCTTACTGGCTTATCGAAATTAATACGACTCACTTATAGGGAGACCCAAG
CTGGCTAGTTAAGCTATCAACAAGTTTGTACAAAAAAGCAGGCTGGAGGAGTGGGAGGTCCAGGGGGGGA
CCAGCTATGGTAAGGGATGAGAGAAGCCAACAGTTGTCCCAAGGGTCCCCCTCAGGGAGTGGAGGTTCCC
CTGGGAGGCGCCAGGACAGGCGCAGGTGTATTCTACAGTGCACGTGTCTCCAGTGTGGCTCGGAGGCTGG
AGACGCGGCCCTGTTGGAGTAACAACTGAAGCCAGAGTCTTCGAAGGGTGGTGGGCTAAGGGGGAAGAGG
GCATGGTGGGCAAAAGAAAGGGGGTGGGGGAGAGAGAAAAGGAGGACAAGGGGGCCCCTTCCTGTAGTAC
TTGGCTCTTGAGCACCCAGCTTTCTTGTACAAAGTGGTTGATCTAGAGGGCCCGCGGTTCGAAGGTAAGC
CTATCCCTAACCCTCTCCTCGGTCTCGATTCTACGCGTACCGGTTAGTAATGAGTTTAAACGGGGGAGGC
TAACTGAAACACGGAAGGAGACAATACCGGAAGGAACCCGCGCTATGACGGCAATAAAAAGACAGAATAA
AACGCACGGGTGTTGGGTCGTTTGTTCATAAACGCGGGGTTCGGTCCCAGGGCTGGCACTCTGTCGATAC
CCCACCGAGACCCCATTGGGGCCAATACGCCCGCGTTTCTTCCTTTTCCCCACCCCACCCCCCAAGTTCG
GGTGAAGGCCCAGGGCTCGCAGCCAACGTCGGGGCGGCAGGCCCTGCCATAGCAGATCTGCGCAGCTGGG
GCTCTAGGGGGTATCCCCACGCGCCCTGTAGCGGCGCATTAAGCGCGGCNGGGTGTGGT
